Addgene plasmid #238313: pBB3-ScVip1-536-1107-delta848-918
Purpose: ScVip1-536-1107-delta848-918 protein expression in insect cells
Depositing lab: Michael Hothorn. Depositing organization: University of Geneva. Publication: A small signaling domain controls PPIP5K phosphatase activity in phosphate homeostasis. Raia P, Lee K, Bartsch SM, Rico-Resendiz F, Portugal-Calisto D, Vadas O, Panse VG, Fiedler D, Hothorn M. Nat Commun. 2025 Feb 19;16(1):1753. doi: 10.1038/s41467-025-56937-0. PubMed 39966396.
Backbone
  Vector backbone: pBB3
  Vector type: Insect Expression
Growth in bacteria
  Bacterial resistance: Gentamicin, 10 μg/mL
  Growth temperature: 37°C
  Growth strain: DH5alpha
  Copy number: High Copy
Gene/Insert
  Gene/Insert name: VIP1 (alt name: PPIP5K)
  Species: S. cerevisiae (budding yeast)
  Insert size (bp): 1515
  Mutation: ScVip1-536-1107-delta848-918
  Entrez Gene: VIP1 (a.k.a. YLR410W)
  Tag / fusion protein: His10-Tag, Twin-Strep-tag, TEV (N terminal on backbone)
  Cloning method: Gibson Cloning
Terms and licenses: Academic/Nonprofit Terms; Industry Terms: Not Available to Industry
How to cite: pBB3-ScVip1-536-1107-delta848-918 was a gift from Michael Hothorn (Addgene plasmid # 238313 ; http://n2t.net/addgene:238313 ; RRID:Addgene_238313)
