[The description below was written by a language model from this plasmid's Addgene catalogue record and pLannotate feature annotations shown in this document.]
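Description:
pBB3-ScVip1-536-1107-delta848-918 is a baculovirus transfer plasmid for producing a fragment of the budding yeast inositol pyrophosphate enzyme Vip1 (the PPIP5K orthologue, YLR410W) in insect cells. The 5.8 kb plasmid replicates in E. coli from a high-copy ColE1/pUC-type origin and is selected with gentamicin, through an aacC1 acetyltransferase gene driven by the class 1 integron Pc promoter. The resistance gene and both expression cassettes sit between the Tn7R and Tn7L ends of a mini-Tn7 element. This arrangement is normally used to transpose the cargo into a baculoviral bacmid, from which recombinant virus is generated. A single loxP site is also annotated next to the marker. In related multi-gene baculovirus systems such a site permits Cre-mediated plasmid fusion, but the record does not state its purpose here.

Two late baculoviral promoters are arranged back to back. The polyhedrin promoter drives the payload: an N-terminal, backbone-encoded His10 tag, Twin-Strep-tag and TEV protease cleavage site, followed by the 1,515 bp VIP1 insert and terminated by an SV40 polyadenylation signal. The insert, introduced by Gibson cloning, encodes residues 536–1107 with an internal deletion of residues 848–918. The tandem affinity tags allow two-step purification, and TEV cleavage removes them afterwards. In the opposite orientation, the p10 promoter drives EYFP with an HSV TK poly(A) signal, which presumably serves as a fluorescent indicator of infection and late-phase viral expression. Short annotated matches to capTEV, SV40 large T antigen and SET1 are probably incidental hits to tag and terminator-flanking sequence rather than functional parts. The stated use is recombinant expression of this Vip1 truncation in insect cells, deposited with a study of how PPIP5K phosphatase activity is regulated in phosphate homeostasis.
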