Features (pLannotate 1.2.2; 15 found; start..end, strand, type, name):
      1..589     +  rep_origin     ori: high-copy-number ColE1/pMB1/pBR322/pUC origin of replication
    724..947     -  mobile_element Tn7R: mini-Tn7 element (right end of the Tn7 transposon) Tn7
   1014..1547    -  CDS            GmR: gentamycin acetyltransferase; aacC1; confers resistance to gentamycin
   1736..1764    -  promoter       Pc promoter: intI1 (promoter lies within the coding sequence); class 1 integron promoter
   1835..1868    +  protein_bind   loxP: Cre-mediated recombination occurs in the 8-bp core sequence (GCATACAT). Cre recombinase
   2123..2171    -  polyA_signal   HSV TK poly(A) signal: herpes simplex virus thymidine kinase polyadenylation signal (Cole and Stacy, 1985)
   2263..2979    -  CDS            EYFP: EYFP is a basic (constitutively fluorescent) green/yellow fluorescent protein published in 1996, derived from Aequorea victoria. It is reported to be a very rapidly-maturing weak dimer with high acid sensitivity.
   3021..3130    -  promoter       p10 promoter: baculovirus promoter for expression in insect cells
   3175..3266    +  promoter       polyhedrin promoter: polh from Autographa californica; promoter for the baculovirus polyhedrin gene
   3310..3327    +  CDS            capTEV™ (fragment): composite tag for in vivo biotinylation, TEV protease cleavage, and 6xHis tagging
   3473..4987    +  CDS            VIP1 (fragment): VIP1_YEAST - Experimental evidence at protein level: Swiss-Prot protein existence level 1. Bifunctional inositol kinase that acts in concert with the IP6K kinases to synthesize the diphosphate group-containing inositol pyrophosphates diphosphoinositol pentakisphosphate, PP-InsP5, and bis- diphosphoinositol tetrakisphosphate, (PP)2-InsP4 (PubMed:17412958). Phosphorylates inositol hexakisphosphate (InsP6) at positions 1 or 3 to produce PP-InsP5 which is in turn phosphorylated by IP6Ks to produce (PP)2-InsP4. Alternatively, phosphorylates at position 1 or 3 PP-InsP5, produced by IP6Ks from InsP6,
   5073..5156    +  CDS            large T antigen (fragment): large T antigen from SV40 (simian virus 40)
   5179..5313    +  polyA_signal   SV40 poly(A) signal: SV40 polyadenylation signal
   5342..5391    +  CDS            SET1 (fragment): solubility-enhancement tag derived from T7 phage gene 10B
   5434..5599    -  mobile_element Tn7L: mini-Tn7 element (left end of the Tn7 transposon) Tn7
>Addgene plasmid #238313 | pBB3-ScVip1-536-1107-delta848-918 | addgene full sequence | sequence record 478358 | Addgene NGS Result
TTGAGATCCTTTTTTTCTGCGCGTAATCTGCTGCTTGCAAACAAAAAAACCACCGCTACCAGCGGTGGTT
TGTTTGCCGGATCAAGAGCTACCAACTCTTTTTCCGAAGGTAACTGGCTTCAGCAGAGCGCAGATACCAA
ATACTGTTCTTCTAGTGTAGCCGTAGTTAGGCCACCACTTCAAGAACTCTGTAGCACCGCCTACATACCT
CGCTCTGCTAATCCTGTTACCAGTGGCTGCTGCCAGTGGCGATAAGTCGTGTCTTACCGGGTTGGACTCA
AGACGATAGTTACCGGATAAGGCGCAGCGGTCGGGCTGAACGGGGGGTTCGTGCACACAGCCCAGCTTGG
AGCGAACGACCTACACCGAACTGAGATACCTACAGCGTGAGCTATGAGAAAGCGCCACGCTTCCCGAAGG
GAGAAAGGCGGACAGGTATCCGGTAAGCGGCAGGGTCGGAACAGGAGAGCGCACGAGGGAGCTTCCAGGG
GGAAACGCCTGGTATCTTTATAGTCCTGTCGGGTTTCGCCACCTCTGACTTGAGCGTCGATTTTTGTGAT
GCTCGTCAGGGGGGCGGAGCCTATGGAAAAACGCCAGCAACGCGGCCTTTTTACGGTTCCTGGCCTTTTG
CTGGCCTTTTGCTCACATGTTCTTTCCTGCGTTATCCCCTGATTGACTTGGGTCGCTCTTCCTGTGGATG
CGCAGATGCCCTGCGTAAGCGGGTGTGGGCGGACAATAAAGTCTTAAACTGAACAAAATAGATCTAAACT
ATGACAATAAAGTCTTAAACTAGACAGAATAGTTGTAAACTGAAATCAGTCCAGTTATGCTGTGAAAAAG
CATACTGGACTTTTGTTATGGCTAAAGCAAACTCTTCATTTTCTGAAGTGCAAATTGCCCGTCGTATTAA
AGAGGGGCGTGGCCAAGGGCATGTAAAGACTATATTCGCGGCGTTGTGACAATTTACCGAACAACTCCGC
GGCCGGGAAGCCGATCTCGGCTTGAACGAATTGTTAGGTGGCGGTACTTGGGTCGATATCAAAGTGCATC
ACTTCTTCCCGTATGCCCAACTTTGTATAGAGAGCCACTGCGGGATCGTCACCGTAATCTGCTTGCACGT
AGATCACATAAGCACCAAGCGCGTTGGCCTCATGCTTGAGGAGATTGATGAGCGCGGTGGCAATGCCCTG
CCTCCGGTGCTCGCCGGAGACTGCGAGATCATAGATATAGATCTCACTACGCGGCTGCTCAAACTTGGGC
AGAACGTAAGCCGCGAGAGCGCCAACAACCGCTTCTTGGTCGAAGGCAGCAAGCGCGATGAATGTCTTAC
TACGGAGCAAGTTCCCGAGGTAATCGGAGTCCGGCTGATGTTGGGAGTAGGTGGCTACGTCTCCGAACTC
ACGACCGAAAAGATCAAGAGCAGCCCGCATGGATTTGACTTGGTCAGGGCCGAGCCTACATGTGCGAATG
ATGCCCATACTTGAGCCACCTAACTTTGTTTTAGGGCGACTGCCCTGCTGCGTAACATCGTTGCTGCTGC
GTAACATCGTTGCTGCTCCATAACATCAAACATCGACCCACGGCGTAACGCGCTTGCTGCTTGGATGCCC
GAGGCATAGACTGTACAAAAAAACAGTCATAACAAGCCATGAAAACCGCCACTGCGCCGTTACCACCGCT
GCGTTCGGTCAAGGTTCTGGACCAGTTGCGTGAGCGCATACGCTACTTGCATTACAGTTTACGAACCGAA
CAGGCTTATGTCAACTGGGTTCGTGCCTTCATCCGTTTCCACGGTGTGCGTCACCCGGCAACCTTGGGCA
GCAGCGAAGTCGCCATAACTTCGTATAGCATACATTATACGAAGTTATCTGTAACTATAACGGTCCTAAG
GTAGCGAGTTTAAACACTAGTATCGATTCGCGACCTACTCCGGAAGGTTTAAACGTACCCGTAGTGGCTA
TGGCAGGGCTTGCCGCCCCGACGTTGGCTGCGAGCCCTGGGCCTTCACCCGAACTTGGGGGTTGGGGTGG
GGAAAAGGAAGAAACGCGGGCGTATTGGTCCCAATGGGGTCTCGGTGGGGTATCGACAGAGTGCCAGCCC
TGGGACCGAACCCCGCGTTTATGAACAAACGACCCAACACCCGTGCGTTTTATTCTGTCTTTTTATTGCC
GTCATAGCGCGGGTTCCTTCCGGTATTGTCTCCTTCCGTGTTTCAGTTAGCCTCCCCCATCTCCCGGTAC
CGCATGCTCCGATTCGATCCTACTTGTACAGCTCGTCCATGCCGAGAGTGATCCCGGCGGCGGTCACGAA
CTCCAGCAGGACCATGTGATCGCGCTTCTCGTTGGGGTCTTTGCTCAGGGCGGACTGGTAGCTCAGGTAG
TGGTTGTCGGGCAGCAGCACGGGGCCGTCGCCGATGGGGGTGTTCTGCTGGTAGTGGTCGGCGAGCTGCA
CGCTGCCGTCCTCGATGTTGTGGCGGATCTTGAAGTTCACCTTGATGCCGTTCTTCTGCTTGTCGGCCAT
GATATAGACGTTGTGGCTGTTGTAGTTGTACTCCAGCTTGTGCCCCAGGATGTTGCCGTCCTCCTTGAAG
TCGATACCCTTCAGCTCGATGCGGTTCACCAGGGTGTCGCCCTCGAACTTCACCTCGGCGCGGGTCTTGT
AGTTGCCGTCGTCCTTGAAGAAGATGGTGCGCTCCTGGACGTAGCCTTCGGGCATGGCGGACTTGAAGAA
GTCGTGCTGCTTCATGTGGTCGGGGTAGCGGGCGAAGCACTGCAGGCCGTAGCCGAAGGTGGTCACGAGG
GTGGGCCAGGGCACGGGCAGCTTGCCGGTGGTGCAGATGAACTTCAGGGTCAGCTTGCCGTAGGTGGCAT
CGCCCTCGCCCTCGCCGGACACGCTGAACTTGTGGCCGTTTACGTCGCCGTCCAGCTCGACCAGGATGGG
CACCACCCCGGTGAACAGCTCCTCGCCCTTGCTCACCATCATGGTTTCGGACCGCCCGGGTGATCAAGTC
TTCGTCGAGTGATTGTAAATAAAATGTAATTTACAGTATAGTATTTTAATTAATATACAAATGATTTGAT
AATAATTCTTATTTAACTATAATATATTGTGTTGGGTTGAATTAAAGGTCCGTATACTAGTATCGATTCG
CGACCTACTCCGGAATATTAATAGATCATGGAGATAATTAAAATGATAACCATCTCGCAAATAAATAAGT
ATTTTACTGTTTTCGTAACAGTTTTGTAATAAAAAAACCTATAAATATTCCGGATTATTCATACCGTCCC
ACCATCGGGCGCGGATGAAGCATCATCATCATCATCACCATCACCACCACGGTGCTAGCTGGTCCCACCC
CCAGTTCGAGAAGGGTGGTGGTTCCGGTGGCGGATCCGGTGGTTCTGCTTGGAGCCACCCTCAATTCGAA
AAGGGCTCCGGTTCCGGCGAGAACCTGTACTTCCAAGGTGCCAAATGGGTGTTCAAGGGCCTCGCCATCA
TCATCCGTCACGCTGACCGTACTCCTAAGCAAAAGTTCAAGCACTCCTTCACTAGCCCCATCTTCATCTC
CCTGCTGAAGGGTCACAAAGAGGAAGTCGTCATCCGTAACGTGAACGATCTGAAGATCGTGCTGCAGGCT
CTGCGTATCGCTCTGGACGAGAAGGCTGGCAACCCCGCTAAGATCAAGGTGCTGGCTAACGCTCTCGAGA
AGAAGCTGAACTTCCCCGGCACCAAGATCCAGCTGAAGCCAGTGCTGAACAAAGAGAACGAGGTCGAGAA
GGTGCAGTTCATCCTGAAGTGGGGTGGCGAGCCTACTCACTCCGCTAAGTACCAGGCTACCGAGCTGGGA
GAGCAGATGCGTCAAGACTTCGACCTGTTGAACAAGTCCATCCTGCAGAATATCAAGATCTTCAGCTCCT
CCGAGCGTCGTGTGCTGCACACTGCTCAGTACTGGACCCGTGCTCTGTTCGGTGCTGACGAGCTGGGTTC
CGACGAGATCTCTATCCGCAAGGACCTGCTGGACGACTCCAACGCTGCTAAGGACCTCATGGACAAAGTC
AAGAAGAAGTTGAAGCCCCTGCTGCGCGAGGGCAAAGAGGCTCCTCCTCAATTCGCTTGGCCCTCCAAGA
TGCCCGAGCCTTACCTGGTCATCAAGCGTGTGGTCGAGCTGATGAACTACCACAAGAAAATCATGGATAA
CAACTTCGCCAAGAAAGACGTGAACTCCATGCAGACCCGTTGGTGCACCTCTGAGGACCCCAGCCTGTTC
AAAGAGCGTTGGGACAAGCTTTTCAAAGAGTTCAACAACGCCGAGAAGGTCGACCCTTCCAAGATCTCCG
AGCTGTACGACACCATGAAGTACGACGCTCTGCACAACCGTCAGTTCTTGGAGAACATCTTCGACCCCGG
CTCCTCTGGTCAGTTCGACGAGCCCCGTTTCATGCAGCTGCGCGAACTGTACAAGCTGGCTAAGGTCCTG
TTCGACTTCATCTGCCCCAAAGAGTACGGTATCTCCGACGCTGAGAAGCTGGACATCGGCCTGCTGACTT
CTCTGCCTCTGGCTAAGCAGATCCTGAACGACATCGGCGACATGAAGAACCGCGAGACTCCCGCTTGTGT
GGCTTACTTCACCAAAGAGTCCCACATCTACACCCTGCTCAACATCATCTACGAAAGCGGTATCCCCATG
AGGATCGCTCGCAACGCTCTGCCCGAACTGGACTACTTGTCCCAGATCACCTTCGAGTTGTACGAGTCCA
CCGACGCTTCCGGCCAGAAGTCCCACTCTATCCGTCTGAAGATGTCTCCCGGTTGCCACACTCAGGACCC
TCTGGACGTGCAATTGGACGACCGTCACTACATCTCTTGCATCCCTAAGATCTCCCTGACCAAGCACCTC
GACATGGACTACGTGCAGCAGAAGCTGCGTAACAAGTTCACCCGTGTGATCATGCCTCCAAAGTTCACTC
CCGTGAACATCACCTCATAAGCGGCCGCACTCGAGTAGGATCGAATCGGACTTTCGAATCTAGAGCCTGC
AGTCTCGACAAGCTTGTCGAGAAGTACTAGAGGATCATAATCAGCCATACCACATTTGTAGAGGTTTTAC
TTGCTTTAAAAAACCTCCCACACCTCCCCCTGAACCTGAAACATAAAATGAATGCAATTGTTGTTGTTAA
CTTGTTTATTGCAGCTTATAATGGTTACAAATAAAGCAATAGCATCACAAATTTCACAAATAAAGCATTT
TTTTCACTGCATTCTAGTTGTGGTTTGTCCAAACTCATCAATGTATCTTATCATGTCTGGATCTGATCAC
TGCTTGAGCCTAGAAGATCCGGCTGCTAACAAAGCCCGAAAGGAAGCTGAGTTGGCTGCTGCCACCGCTG
AGCAATAACTATCATAACCCCTAGGGTATACCCATCTAATTGGAACCAGATAAGTGAAATCTAGTTCCAA
ACTATTTTGTCATTTTTAATTTTCGTATTAGCTTACGACGCTACACCCAGTTCCCATCTATTTTGTCACT
CTTCCCTAAATAATCCTTAAAAACTCCATTTCCACCCCTCCCAGTTCCCAACTATTTTGTCCGCCCACAA
CCGGTTGACTTGGGTCAACTGTCAGACCAAGTTTACTCATATATACTTTAGATTGATTTAAAACTTCATT
TTTAATTTAAAAGGATCTAGGTGAAGATCCTTTTTGATAATCTCATGACCAAAATCCCTTAACGTGAGTT
TTCGTTCCACTGAGCGTCAGACCCCGTAGAAAAGATCAAAGGATCTTC
